>Addgene plasmid #129903 | pRDAX-114 N-Tag miRFP670[1] L20 FKBP EBPF2 | depositor full sequence | sequence record 249281 | Full Sequence
GCCTGCCTCCAGGCCTCAATATTGGCCATTAGCCATATTATTCATTGGTTATATAGCATAAATCAATATT
GGCTATTGGCCATTGCATACGTTGTATCTATATCATAATATGTACATTTATATTGGCTCATGTCCAATAT
GACCGCCATGTTGGCATTGATTATTGACTAGTTATTAATAGTAATCAATTACGGGGTCATTAGTTCATAG
CCCATATATGGAGTTCCGCGTTACATAACTTACGGTAAATGGCCCGCCTGGCTGACCGCCCAACGACCCC
CGCCCATTGACGTCAATAATGACGTATGTTCCCATAGTAACGCCAATAGGGACTTTCCATTGACGTCAAT
GGGTGGAGTATTTACGGTAAACTGCCCACTTGGCAGTACATCAAGTGTATCATATGCCAAGTCCGCCCCC
TATTGACGTCAATGACGGTAAATGGCCCGCCTGGCATTATGCCCAGTACATGACCTTACGGGACTTTCCT
ACTTGGCAGTACATCTACGTATTAGTCATCGCTATTACCATGGTGATGCGGTTTTGGCAGTACACCAATG
GGCGTGGATAGCGGTTTGACTCACGGGGATTTCCAAGTCTCCACCCCATTGACGTCAATGGGAGTTTGTT
TTGGCACCAAAATCAACGGGACTTTCCAAAATGTCGTAATAACCCCGCCCCGTTGACGCAAATGGGCGGT
AGGCGTGTACGGTGGGAGGTCTATATAAGCAGAGCTCGTTTAGTGAACCGTCAGATCACTAGAAGCTTTA
TTGCGGTAGTTTATCACAGTTAAATTGCTAACGCAGTCAGTGCTTCTGACACAACAGTCTCGAACTTAAG
CTGCAGAAGTTGGTCGTGAGGCACTGGGCAGGTAAGTATCAAGGTTACAAGACAGGTTTAAGGAGACCAA
TAGAAACTGGGCTTGTCGAGACAGAGAAGACTCTTGCGTTTCTGATAGGCACCTATTGGTCTTACTGACA
TCCACTTTGCCTTTCTCTCCACAGGTGTCCACTCCCAGGCCACCATGGTGGCTGGGCATGCTAGCGGTTC
TCCTGCCTTTGGCACCGCTAGTCACTCCAACTGCGAGCACGAGGAGATCCATCTTGCTGGGAGTATCCAG
CCTCACGGAGCCCTTCTGGTCGTTAGCGAACACGATCACCGTGTGATTCAGGCAAGCGCGAATGCAGCCG
AGTTCCTCAACCTGGGCAGTGTGCTGGGAGTTCCCTTGGCCGAAATCGACGGAGATCTGCTGATCAAGAT
TCTGCCCCATCTCGATCCGACAGCTGAAGGCATGCCAGTAGCAGTTAGGTGTCGCATTGGGAATCCGTCC
ACCGAGTATTGCGGTCTGATGCATAGGCCACCAGAAGGAGGGCTGATTATCGAGCTGGAAAGAGCGGGAC
CCGGGAGTCCTGGCGGTGGATCCGGAGGCTCTGGGAGCTCTGCCAGCGGTGGCAGCACCTCCGGAGTGCA
GGTGGAAACCATCTCCCCAGGAGACGGGCGCACCTTCCCCAAGCGCGGCCAGACCTGCGTGGTGCACTAC
ACCGGGATGCTTGAAGATGGAAAGAAATTTGATTCCTCCCGGGACAGAAACAAGCCCTTTAAGTTTATGC
TAGGCAAGCAGGAGGTGATCCGAGGCTGGGAAGAAGGGGTTGCCCAGATGAGTGTGGGTCAGAGAGCCAA
ACTGACTATATCTCCAGATTATGCCTATGGTGCCACTGGGCACCCAGGCATCATCCCACCACATGCCACT
CTCGTCTTCGATGTGGAGCTTCTAAAACTGGAATAAGAATTCAGATCCGCCCCTCTCCCTCCCCCCCCCC
TAACGTTACTGGCCGAAGCCGCTTGGAATAAGGCCGGTGTGCGTTTGTCTATATGTTATTTTCCACCATA
TTGCCGTCTTTTGGCAATGTGAGGGCCCGGAAACCTGGCCCTGTCTTCTTGACGAGCATTCCTAGGGGTC
TTTCCCCTCTCGCCAAAGGAATGCAAGGTCTGTTGAATGTCGTGAAGGAAGCAGTTCCTCTGGTAGCTTC
TTGAAGACAAACAACGTCTGTAGCGACCCTTTGCAGGCAGCGGAACCCCCCACCTGGCGACAGGTGCCTC
TGCGGCCAAAAGCCACGTGTATAAGATACACCTGCAAAGGCGGCACAACCCCAGTGCCACGTTGTGAGTT
GGATAGTTGTGGAAAGAGTCAAATGGCTCTCCTCAAGCGTATTCAACAAGGGGCTGAAGGATGCCCAGAA
GGTACCCCATTGTATGGGATCTGATCTGGGGCCTCGGTACACATGCTTTACATGTGTTTAGTCGAGGTTA
AAAAAACGTCTAGGCCCCCCGAACCACGGGGACGTGGTTTTCCTTTGAAAAACACGATGATAATATGGCC
ACAACCATGGTGAGCAAGGGCGAGGAGCTGTTCACCGGGGTGGTGCCCATCCTGGTCGAGCTGGACGGCG
ACGTAAACGGCCACAAGTTCAGCGTGAGGGGCGAGGGCGAGGGCGATGCCACCAACGGCAAGCTGACCCT
GAAGTTCATCTGCACCACCGGCAAGCTGCCCGTGCCCTGGCCCACCCTCGTGACCACCCTGAGCCACGGC
GTGCAGTGCTTCGCCCGCTACCCCGACCACATGAAGCAGCACGACTTCTTCAAGTCCGCCATGCCCGAAG
GCTACGTCCAGGAGCGCACCATCTTCTTCAAGGACGACGGCACCTACAAGACCCGCGCCGAGGTGAAGTT
CGAGGGCGACACCCTGGTGAACCGCATCGAGCTGAAGGGCGTCGACTTCAAGGAGGACGGCAACATCCTG
GGGCACAAGCTGGAGTACAACTTCAACAGCCACAACATCTATATCATGGCCGTCAAGCAGAAGAACGGCA
TCAAGGTGAACTTCAAGATCCGCCACAACGTGGAGGACGGCAGCGTGCAGCTCGCCGACCACTACCAGCA
GAACACCCCCATCGGCGACGGCCCCGTGCTGCTGCCCGACAGCCACTACCTGAGCACCCAGTCCGTGCTG
AGCAAAGACCCCAACGAGAAGCGCGATCACATGGTCCTGCTGGAGTTCCGCACCGCCGCCGGGATCACTC
TCGGCATGGACGAGCTGTACAAGTAAACCGGTGCTCGAGGTACCGATGAATAGCTAAGGTAGAGGCCGCA
GGTAAGTATCAAGGTTACAAGACAGGTTTAAGGAGACCAATAGAAACTGGGCTTGTCGAGACAGAGAAGA
CTCTTGCGTTTCTGATAGGCACCTATTGGTCTTACTGACATCCACTTTGCCTTTCTCTCCACAGGTGTCG
ACAATCAACCTCTGGATTACAAAATTTGTGAAAGATTGACTGGTATTCTTAACTATGTTGCTCCTTTTAC
GCTATGTGGATACGCTGCTTTAATGCCTTTGTATCATGCTATTGCTTCCCGTATGGCTTTCATTTTCTCC
TCCTTGTATAAATCCTGGTTGCTGTCTCTTTATGAGGAGTTGTGGCCCGTTGTCAGGCAACGTGGCGTGG
TGTGCACTGTGTTTGCTGACGCAACCCCCACTGGTTGGGGCATTGCCACCACCTGTCAGCTCCTTTCCGG
GACTTTCGCTTTCCCCCTCCCTATTGCCACGGCGGAACTCATCGCCGCCTGCCTTGCCCGCTGCTGGACA
GGGGCTCGGCTGTTGGGCACTGACAATTCCGTGGTGTTGTCGGGGAAGCTGACGTCCTTTCCATGGCTGC
TCGCCTGTGTTGCCACCTGGATTCTGCGCGGGACGTCCTTCTGCTACGTCCCTTCGGCCCTCAATCCAGC
GGACCTTCCTTCCCGCGGCCTGCTGCCGGCTCTGCGGCCTCTTCCGCGTCTTCGCCTTCGCCCTCAGACG
AGTCGGATCTCCCTTTGGGCCGCCTCCCCGCCTGGAATTCGAGCTCGGTACGATCAGCCTCGACTGTGCC
TTCTAGTTGCCAGCCATCTGTTGTTTGCCCCTCCCCCGTGCCTTCCTTGACCCTGGAAGGTGCCACTCCC
ACTGTCCTTTCCTAATAAAATGAGGAAATTGCATCGCATTGTCTGAGTAGGTGTCATTCTATTCTGGGGG
GTGGGGTGGGGCAGGACAGCAAGGGGGAGGATTGGGAAGACAATAGCCCAGCTTTTGTTCCCTTTAGTGA
GGGTTAATTGCGCGCTTGGCGTAATCATGGTCATAGCTGTTTCCTGTGTGAAATTGTTATCCGCTAATTC
ACTCCTCAGGTGCAGGCTGCCTATCAGAAGGTGGTGGCTGGTGTGGCCAATGCCCTGGCTCACAAATACC
ACTGAGATCTTTTTCCCTCTGCCAAAAATTATGGGGACATCATGAAGCCCCTTGAGCATCTGACTTCTGG
CTAATAAAGGAAATTTATTTTCATTGCAATAGTGTGTTGGAATTTTTTGTGTCTCTCACTCGGAAGGACA
TATGGGAGGGCAAATCATTTAAAACATCAGAATGAGTATTTGGTTTAGAGTTTGGCAACATATGCCCATA
TGCTGGCTGCCATGAACAAAGGTTGGCTATAAAGAGGTCATCAGTATATGAAACAGCCCCCTGCTGTCCA
TTCCTTATTCCATAGAAAAGCCTTGACTTGAGGTTAGATTTTTTTTATATTTTGTTTTGTGTTATTTTTT
TCTTTAACATCCCTAAAATTTTCCTTACATGTTTTACTAGCCAGATTTTTCCTCCTCTCCTGACTACTCC
CAGTCATAGCTGTCCCTCTTCTCTTATGGAGATCGGCCGGCCGCCGGCGTCGACGCGCGCGGCCGCGGCG
CGCCGTTGCTGGCGTTTTTCCATAGGCTCCGCCCCCCTGACGAGCATCACAAAAATCGACGCTCAAGTCA
GAGGTGGCGAAACCCGACAGGACTATAAAGATACCAGGCGTTTCCCCCTGGAAGCTCCCTCGTGCGCTCT
CCTGTTCCGACCCTGCCGCTTACCGGATACCTGTCCGCCTTTCTCCCTTCGGGAAGCGTGGCGCTTTCTC
ATAGCTCACGCTGTAGGTATCTCAGTTCGGTGTAGGTCGTTCGCTCCAAGCTGGGCTGTGTGCACGAACC
CCCCGTTCAGCCCGACCGCTGCGCCTTATCCGGTAACTATCGTCTTGAGTCCAACCCGGTAAGACACGAC
TTATCGCCACTGGCAGCAGCCACTGGTAACAGGATTAGCAGAGCGAGGTATGTAGGCGGTGCTACAGAGT
TCTTGAAGTGGTGGCCTAACTACGGCTACACTAGAAGAACAGTATTTGGTATCTGCGCTCTGCTGAAGCC
AGTTACCTTCGGAAAAAGAGTTGGTAGCTCTTGATCCGGCAAACAAACCACCGCTGGTAGCGGTGGTTTT
TTTGTTTGCAAGCAGCAGATTACGCGCAGAAAAAAAGGATCTCAAGAAGATCCTTTGATCTTTTCTACGG
GGTCTGACGCTCAGTGGAACGAAAACTCACGTTAAGGGATTTTGGTCATGAGATTATCAAAAAGGATCTT
CACCTAGATCCTTTTAAATTAAAAATGAAGTTTTAAATCAATCTAAAGTATATATGAGTAAACTTGGTCT
GACAGTTACCAATGCTTAATCAGTGAGGCACCTATCTCAGCGATCTGTCTATTTCGTTCATCCATAGTTG
CCTGACTCCCCGTCGTGTAGATAACTACGATACGGGAGGGCTTACCATCTGGCCCCAGTGCTGCAATGAT
ACCGCGAGACCCACGCTCACCGGCTCCAGATTTATCAGCAATAAACCAGCCAGCCGGAAGGGCCGAGCGC
AGAAGTGGTCCTGCAACTTTATCCGCCTCCATCCAGTCTATTAATTGTTGCCGGGAAGCTAGAGTAAGTA
GTTCGCCAGTTAATAGTTTGCGCAACGTTGTTGCCATTGCTACAGGCATCGTGGTGTCACGCTCGTCGTT
TGGTATGGCTTCATTCAGCTCCGGTTCCCAACGATCAAGGCGAGTTACATGATCCCCCATGTTGTGCAAA
AAAGCGGTTAGCTCCTTCGGTCCTCCGATCGTTGTCAGAAGTAAGTTGGCCGCAGTGTTATCACTCATGG
TTATGGCAGCACTGCATAATTCTCTTACTGTCATGCCATCCGTAAGATGCTTTTCTGTGACTGGTGAGTA
CTCAACCAAGTCATTCTGAGAATAGTGTATGCGGCGACCGAGTTGCTCTTGCCCGGCGTCAATACGGGAT
AATACCGCGCCACATAGCAGAACTTTAAAAGTGCTCATCATTGGAAAACGTTCTTCGGGGCGAAAACTCT
CAAGGATCTTACCGCTGTTGAGATCCAGTTCGATGTAACCCACTCGTGCACCCAACTGATCTTCAGCATC
TTTTACTTTCACCAGCGTTTCTGGGTGAGCAAAAACAGGAAGGCAAAATGCCGCAAAAAAGGGAATAAGG
GCGACACGGAAATGTTGAATACTCATACTCTTCCTTTTTCAATATTATTGAAGCATTTATCAGGGTTATT
GTCTCATGAGCGGATACATATTTGAATGTATTTAGAAAAATAAACAAATAGGGGTTCCGCGCACATTTCC
CCGAAAAGTGCCACCTGACGTCTAAGAAACCATTATTATCATGACATTAACCTATAAAAATAGGCGTATC
ACGAGGCCCTTTCGTCTACGCGCGCGCCGGCGGCGCGCCGTCGACGGCCGGCCGCGGCCGC
Features (pLannotate 1.2.2; 17 found; start..end, strand, type, name):
    155..532     +  enhancer       CMV enhancer: human cytomegalovirus immediate early enhancer
    534..733     +  promoter       CMV promoter: human cytomegalovirus (CMV) immediate early promoter
    872..1004    +  intron         chimeric intron: chimera between introns from human β-globin and immunoglobulin heavy chain genes
   1025..1402    +  CDS            miRFP670 (fragment): miRFP670 is a basic (constitutively fluorescent) near ir fluorescent protein published in 2016, derived from Rhodopseudomonas palustris. It has low acid sensitivity. It requires the cofactor biliverdin for fluorescence.
   1463..1783    +  CDS            DmrB: F36V mutant of FK506-binding protein FKBP12 binds synthetic ligands that do not bind wild-type FKBP
   1800..2386    +  misc_feature   IRES2: internal ribosome entry site (IRES) of the encephalomyocarditis virus (EMCV)
   2387..3106    +  CDS            EBFP2: enhanced blue variant of GFP (Ai et al., 2007) mammalian codon-optimized
   3152..3284    +  intron         chimeric intron: chimera between introns from human β-globin and immunoglobulin heavy chain genes
   3293..3881    +  misc_feature   WPRE: woodchuck hepatitis virus posttranscriptional regulatory element
   3885..3901    +  misc_feature   MCS (fragment): pUC18/19 multiple cloning site
   3914..4025    +  polyA_signal   bGH poly(A) signal: bovine growth hormone polyadenylation signal
   4121..4139    -  promoter       T3 promoter: promoter for bacteriophage T3 RNA polymerase
   4198..4272    +  CDS            HBB (fragment): HBB_PONPY - Experimental evidence at transcript level: Swiss-Prot protein existence level 2. Involved in oxygen transport from the lung to the various peripheral tissues. From Pongo pygmaeus (Bornean orangutan).
   4343..4398    +  polyA_signal   β-globin poly(A) signal: rabbit β-globin polyadenylation signal (Gil and Proudfoot, 1987)
   4777..5365    -  rep_origin     ori: high-copy-number ColE1/pMB1/pBR322/pUC origin of replication
   5536..6396    -  CDS            AmpR: β-lactamase; bla; confers resistance to ampicillin, carbenicillin, and related antibiotics
   6397..6501    -  promoter       AmpR promoter: bla
