[The description below was written by a language model from this plasmid's Addgene catalogue record and pLannotate feature annotations shown in this document.]
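Description:
pRDAX-114 N-Tag miRFP670[1] L20 FKBP EBPF2 is a custom-built, 6.6 kb mammalian expression plasmid designed as a component of a protein–protein interaction assay based on bimolecular or trimolecular fluorescence complementation (BiFC/TriFC). It is propagated in E. coli as a high-copy plasmid through a ColE1/pUC-type origin and is selected with ampicillin via the β-lactamase gene and its native promoter.

Expression is driven by the human CMV immediate early enhancer and promoter, followed by a chimeric β-globin/immunoglobulin intron that promotes efficient processing of the transcript. The first open reading frame begins with a fragment of the near-infrared, biliverdin-dependent fluorescent protein miRFP670, the "[1]" split half named in the title. It is placed N-terminal to FKBP, and the short unannotated gap between the two presumably corresponds to the "L20" linker. The catalogue lists the insert as mouse FKBP, whereas the automated annotation matches this region to DmrB, the F36V variant of FKBP12; the record does not resolve which description is exact. The miRFP670 fragment is expected to be non-fluorescent alone, giving signal only when a partner protein carrying the complementary fragment brings the two halves together.

Downstream, an EMCV IRES directs translation of EBFP2 from the same transcript, providing a blue fluorescent marker of transfected cells and of expression level, independent of complementation. A second chimeric intron, a WPRE and a bGH polyadenylation signal follow. A β-globin fragment with the rabbit β-globin poly(A) signal lies further downstream. The complementary assay constructs are not described in the record.
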