Addgene plasmid #129903: pRDAX-114 N-Tag miRFP670[1] L20 FKBP EBPF2
Purpose: PPI (BiFC/TriFC) assay vector
Depositing lab: Gary Lewin. Depositing organization: Max-Delbrueck-Centrum fuer Molekulare Medizin (MDC).
Backbone
  Vector backbone: custom built
  Vector type: Mammalian Expression
Growth in bacteria
  Bacterial resistance: Ampicillin, 100 μg/mL
  Growth temperature: 37°C
  Growth strain: DH5alpha
  Copy number: High Copy
Gene/Insert
  Gene/Insert name: FKBP
  Species: M. musculus (mouse)
  Cloning method: Restriction Enzyme; 5′ cloning site unknown (unknown if destroyed); 3′ cloning site unknown (unknown if destroyed)
Terms and licenses: Academic/Nonprofit Terms; Industry Terms: Not Available to Industry
How to cite: pRDAX-114 N-Tag miRFP670[1] L20 FKBP EBPF2 was a gift from Gary Lewin (Addgene plasmid # 129903 ; http://n2t.net/addgene:129903 ; RRID:Addgene_129903)
